Addgene plasmid #217199: pCMV-hAT-11_AMi
Purpose: Mammalian expression vector for expression of hAT-11_AMi transposase (CMV promoter)
Depositing lab: Yong E Zhang. Depositing organization: Institute of Zoology, Chinese Academy of Sciences. Publication: Heterologous survey of 130 DNA transposons in human cells highlights their functional divergence and expands the genome engineering toolbox. Zhang T, Tan S, Tang N, Li Y, Zhang C, Sun J, Guo Y, Gao H, Cai Y, Sun W, Wang C, Fu L, Ma H, Wu Y, Hu X, Zhang X, Gee P, Yan W, Zhao Y, Chen Q, Guo B, Wang H, Zhang YE. Cell. 2024 Jul 11;187(14):3741-3760.e30. doi: 10.1016/j.cell.2024.05.007. Epub 2024 Jun 5. PubMed 38843831.
Backbone
  Vector backbone: pCMV
  Vector type: Mammalian Expression
Growth in bacteria
  Bacterial resistance: Ampicillin, 100 μg/mL
  Growth temperature: 37°C
  Growth strain: DH5alpha
  Copy number: High Copy
Gene/Insert
  Gene/Insert name: hAT-11_AMi transposase
  Species: Synthetic
  Cloning method: Restriction Enzyme; 5′ cloning site Unknown (unknown if destroyed); 3′ cloning site Unknown (unknown if destroyed)
Terms and licenses: Academic/Nonprofit Terms; Industry Terms: Not Available to Industry
How to cite: pCMV-hAT-11_AMi was a gift from Yong E Zhang (Addgene plasmid # 217199 ; http://n2t.net/addgene:217199 ; RRID:Addgene_217199)
