[The description below was written by a language model from this plasmid's Addgene catalogue record and pLannotate feature annotations shown in this document.]
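Description:
pCMV-hAT-11_AMi is a mammalian expression plasmid of about 6.8 kb, built on a pCMV backbone to produce the hAT-11_AMi transposase, a synthetic coding sequence for a member of the hAT superfamily of DNA transposons. It is propagated in E. coli as a high-copy plasmid through a ColE1/pUC-type origin and selected with ampicillin via the β-lactamase gene and its native promoter. An f1 phage origin is also present. Short fragments of lac regulatory elements, lacI and the pBR322 bom region appear to be backbone remnants.

Expression is driven by the human cytomegalovirus immediate-early enhancer and promoter and terminated by the bovine growth hormone polyadenylation signal. The annotation software did not label the transposase itself, but the roughly 2.4 kb unannotated gap between the T7 promoter downstream of CMV and the reverse-oriented SP6 promoter upstream of the bGH signal is where the insert presumably lies. These flanking phage promoters are typical of pcDNA3-style vectors and could allow in vitro transcription or serve as sequencing primer sites. No epitope tag or reporter is annotated, and the cloning sites are recorded as unknown. Downstream, an SV40 early promoter precedes only a short fragment of a bleomycin-resistance (ble) gene and an SV40 polyadenylation signal, so a functional mammalian selection marker does not appear to be present and the plasmid seems suited mainly to transient transfection.

The associated work surveyed many DNA transposons in human cells to find genome engineering tools. This construct therefore likely serves as the helper plasmid that supplies transposase in trans, to be paired with a separate donor carrying the matching transposon ends, although the record does not describe that donor.
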