Features (pLannotate 1.2.2; 19 found; start..end, strand, type, name):
      1..380     +  enhancer       CMV enhancer: human cytomegalovirus immediate early enhancer
    381..584     +  promoter       CMV promoter: human cytomegalovirus (CMV) immediate early promoter
    580..613     +  LTR            5' LTR (truncated) (fragment): truncated 5' long terminal repeat (LTR) from HIV-1
    629..647     +  promoter       T7 promoter: promoter for bacteriophage T7 RNA polymerase
   3030..3048    -  promoter       SP6 promoter: promoter for bacteriophage SP6 RNA polymerase
   3074..3298    +  polyA_signal   bGH poly(A) signal: bovine growth hormone polyadenylation signal
   3302..3323    +  promoter       SV40 promoter (fragment): SV40 enhancer and early promoter
   3344..3772    +  rep_origin     f1 ori (sequence partly withheld): f1 bacteriophage origin of replication; arrow indicates direction of (+) strand synthesis
   3786..4115    +  promoter       SV40 promoter: SV40 enhancer and early promoter
   4128..4286    +  CDS            ble (fragment): BLE_KLEPN - Experimental evidence at protein level: Swiss-Prot protein existence level 1. Binding protein with a strong affinity to the bleomycin family of antibiotics. Binds to CL990; an antimitotic-antibiotic compound. From Klebsiella pneumoniae.
   4281..4402    +  polyA_signal   SV40 poly(A) signal: SV40 polyadenylation signal
   4475..4491    -  protein_bind   lac operator: The lac repressor binds to the lac operator to inhibit transcription in E. coli. This inhibition can be relieved by adding lactose or isopropyl-β-D-thiogalactopyranoside (IPTG). lac repressor encoded by lacI
   4499..4529    -  promoter       lac promoter: promoter for the E. coli lac operon
   4544..4565    -  protein_bind   CAP binding site: CAP binding activates transcription in the presence of cAMP. E. coli catabolite activator protein
   4578..4670    -  CDS            lacI (fragment): lac repressor; lacI; The lac repressor binds to the lac operator to inhibit transcription in E. coli. This inhibition can be relieved by adding lactose or isopropyl-β-D-thiogalactopyranoside (IPTG).
   4853..5441    -  rep_origin     ori: high-copy-number ColE1/pMB1/pBR322/pUC origin of replication
   5612..6472    -  CDS            AmpR: β-lactamase; bla; confers resistance to ampicillin, carbenicillin, and related antibiotics
   6473..6577    -  promoter       AmpR promoter: bla
   6636..6688    -  misc_feature   bom (fragment): basis of mobility region from pBR322
>Addgene plasmid #217199 | pCMV-hAT-11_AMi | addgene full sequence | sequence record 444392 | Addgene NGS Result
GACATTGATTATTGACTAGTTATTAATAGTAATCAATTACGGGGTCATTAGTTCATAGCCCATATATGGA
GTTCCGCGTTACATAACTTACGGTAAATGGCCCGCCTGGCTGACCGCCCAACGACCCCCGCCCATTGACG
TCAATAATGACGTATGTTCCCATAGTAACGCCAATAGGGACTTTCCATTGACGTCAATGGGTGGAGTATT
TACGGTAAACTGCCCACTTGGCAGTACATCAAGTGTATCATATGCCAAGTACGCCCCCTATTGACGTCAA
TGACGGTAAATGGCCCGCCTGGCATTATGCCCAGTACATGACCTTATGGGACTTTCCTACTTGGCAGTAC
ATCTACGTATTAGTCATCGCTATTACCATGGTGATGCGGTTTTGGCAGTACATCAATGGGCGTGGATAGC
GGTTTGACTCACGGGGATTTCCAAGTCTCCACCCCATTGACGTCAATGGGAGTTTGTTTTGGCACCAAAA
TCAACGGGACTTTCCAAAATGTCGTAACAACTCCGCCCCATTGACGCAAATGGGCGGTAGGCGTGTACGG
TGGGAGGTCTATATAAGCAGAGCTCTCTGGCTAACTAGAGAACCCACTGCTTACTGGCTTATCGAAATTA
ATACGACTCACTATAGGGAGACCCAAGCTTGGTACCGAGCTCGGATCCACTAGTAACGGCCGCCAGTGTG
CTGGAATTCGCCGCCACCATGACCAGCACCAGCATGACCGTTAGCAGCACCCCTATCAGCGTTCCTAGCC
TGAGCCTGCCTGTTCCTGAAGAGGAGCTGGATCTGGAAGCAGGTGAGCTGAGCGCGATAGCACGTGAAGT
GCTGGGTAAGGAGGGCGAAAGCGAATTTGTGCTGCATACCCCGCAAAGCTCACCTCGTGCACGTTCACCT
AGCCCTGAAGGTACCAGCGAAGAGGTGGAAGTGGTGGAAGCGAGCGGTAGCGCAGAATCAGCACCTCCTG
TGGTTGTTCCGTTACCTGCGGAAGAGGGTGATAAGGCCGGTTCAGCGCCTGCACCTCAAAAACGTGGCGG
TAGCGTGGTGTGGGATCATTTTGAGGTGGCGGACGATCCTACCTATGCCATCTGTCTGCATTGCCGCTGC
AAAACCAGCCGCGGCAAAGAAGAAAAGCACTTCAGCACCACCGGCATGCTGATGCATTTACGCCGCCACC
ATCCTCTGGCACTGGCACCTCCTCAACCTGGTACTAGCGGTAGCGTGCCTAAAGGTAAAAGCCCGAGCCG
CAGCAAAGCACCTGTGCCGCAGAAACAACGCCAGGCCACCTTAGAACAGTGGGGTAAGGGCGGCCGTAAA
GGTGGCCGTGTTCCTAAAGCAAGCGAGGTGACCCAAAGCATTGGCGAAATGCTGGCCTTAGATGGTCAGC
CTTTCAGCTTAGTGGAACGCCCTGGCTTTCGTCGTCTGATGGCCTTAGTTGCGCCGAGCTACCAAGTTCC
TGCCCGCACCACCTTTTCACGTACCGTTGTGCCTAGCCTGTATGAAGCGTGCCGCGAGTATTTACGCGAA
GAACTGCGTAAAGCGGGTCCTCAGGTGGCGTTACATTTTACCAGCGATATTTGGAGCAGCCGCGGTGGTG
ATCATGCGTACTTAAGCCTGACCGGCCATTGGTGCGATCAAAGCGGTCGTCGCTGGGCGTTATTACAAGC
GGAGGTGATGGATGAAAGCCATACCGCGACCGAAATCATGGGTGCGATGAACCGCATGGTGCAAGGTTGG
CTGGTGGGTCAAGGTGAACTGACCCGCGGCTTTATGGTGACTGATAACGGCGCGAACATGGTTAAAGCGG
TGCGCGACGCAAACTTTGTGGGCATTCGCTGCGTGGCGCACAAATTCCACCTGATTGTGCGCGATGCGTT
AGAAGGTGATCGTGCGGCAGGTGAAGGTGCAGTTACCACCAGCCAGCTGATCAGCAAATGCCGCAAAGTG
GCCGGCTATTTTCATCGCAGCATTAAAGGCGGCAAGATGCTGCGTGATAAACAGGCGGAGCTGAGCGTTC
CTCAGCACAAAATTATGCAGGATGTGGAAACCCGCTGGAACAGCACCTATCTGATGCTGGAGCGCCTGGT
GGAACAACAGAAGGCGATCCATGAGATGGCGCTGTTAGGCGAGATAGGTATCAGCGGCCCGTTAAACAAG
ACCGAGTGGGATACCATCAGCCAGATTCTGGTGGTGCTGAAGCCTTTCCTGGAAGCGACCGAATCATTAT
CAGCGGGCGATGCGTTACTGAGCCAGGTGATACCGATTGTGCGCGAACTGCAGAACCAGATGGAAAAATT
CCAGGGCATTGATGTGCCTGGCTGGGGTAAACCTCTGAGCCCTGAAGTTCAGGCCTTAGTGAAACGCCTG
AAAGAAGGCATCAAGAAATGGCTGGATCCGTTACGCAGCAGCACCGTTCATGTGTTAGCCGCCATGTGTG
ACCCTCGTGTGAAAGGTAGCGTGTGCGCGAGCAAGACCTTAGATCACTGGACCGAAGTGCTGGTTAATCG
CGTGCGTGAAGCGGAAGGTCAACGTCGTGGCGATGTTGAAGAAGGCGATCCGTTAAGCCGTGCGAGCACT
CCTAGCACTAGCCAAAGCCCTCCTCCTCAAGCATTACCGATGTGGGCCAAAGGTATGGCGAGCATGTTAG
GTAGCCGTGGCACCCGTCCTCAACACCGTGCCGGTTCAGCGGAAGCATCAGTTGCAACCTACCTGGCCGA
AGATGTGGAACCTCTGCTGTGCGATCCGTTAGCGTATTGGGCAAGCCGTAGCCAGATGTGGCAAGATCTG
GCAACTGTGGCGCGCGAACATTTAAGCTGTCCGCCGACCTCAGTTCCTAGCGAACGCGTGTTTAGCATTG
CGGGCGATGTGGTTACCCCTCATCGCACCTCATTAGACCCGGGCTTAGTTGAACAGCTGGTGTTTCTGAA
AGTGAACCTGCCTCTGCTGGGCTTTCCTAAACTGCACGTGCAGACCGAATAATGAGCGGCCGCTCGAGCA
TGCATCTAGAGGGCCCTATTCTATAGTGTCACCTAAATGCTAGAGCTCGCTGATCAGCCTCGACTGTGCC
TTCTAGTTGCCAGCCATCTGTTGTTTGCCCCTCCCCCGTGCCTTCCTTGACCCTGGAAGGTGCCACTCCC
ACTGTCCTTTCCTAATAAAATGAGGAAATTGCATCGCATTGTCTGAGTAGGTGTCATTCTATTCTGGGGG
GTGGGGTGGGGCAGGACAGCAAGGGGGAGGATTGGGAAGACAATAGCAGGCATGCTGGGGATGCGGTGGG
CTCTATGGCTTCTGAGGCGGAAAGAACCAGCTGGGGCTCTAGGGGGTATCCCC
[124 nt withheld, positions 3344-3467]
C
[91 nt withheld, positions 3469-3559]
A
[49 nt withheld, positions 3561-3609]
CCTTTGACGTTGGAGTCCACGTTCTTT
[37 nt withheld, positions 3637-3673]
ACCCTATCTCGGTCTATTCTTTTGATTTATAAGGGATTTTGCCGATTTCGGCCTATTGGTTAAAAAATGA
GCTGATTTAACAAAAATTTAACGCGAATTAATTCTGTGGAATGTGTGTCAGTTAGGGTGTGGAAAGTCCC
CAGGCTCCCCAGCAGGCAGAAGTATGCAAAGCATGCATCTCAATTAGTCAGCAACCAGGTGTGGAAAGTC
CCCAGGCTCCCCAGCAGGCAGAAGTATGCAAAGCATGCATCTCAATTAGTCAGCAACCATAGTCCCGCCC
CTAACTCCGCCCATCCCGCCCCTAACTCCGCCCAGTTCCGCCCATTCTCCGCCCCATGGCTGACTAATTT
TTTTTATTTATGCAGAGGCCGAGGCCGCCTCTGCCTCTGAGCTATTCCAGAAGTAGTGAGGAGGCTTTTT
TGGAGGCCTAGGCTTTTGCAAAAAGCTCCCCGAAATGACCGACCAAGCGACGCCCAACCTGCCATCACGA
GATTTCGATTCCACCGCCGCCTTCTATGAAAGGTTGGGCTTCGGAATCGTTTTCCGGGACGCCGGCTGGA
TGATCCTCCAGCGCGGGGATCTCATGCTGGAGTTCTTCGCCCACCCCAACTTGTTTATTGCAGCTTATAA
TGGTTACAAATAAAGCAATAGCATCACAAATTTCACAAATAAAGCATTTTTTTCACTGCATTCTAGTTGT
GGTTTGTCCAAACTCATCAATGTATCTTATCATGTCTGTATACCGTCGACCTCTAGCTAGAGCTTGGCGT
AATCATGGTCATAGCTGTTTCCTGTGTGAAATTGTTATCCGCTCACAATTCCACACAACATACGAGCCGG
AAGCATAAAGTGTAAAGCCTGGGGTGCCTAATGAGTGAGCTAACTCACATTAATTGCGTTGCGCTCACTG
CCCGCTTTCCAGTCGGGAAACCTGTCGTGCCAGCTGCATTAATGAATCGGCCAACGCGCGGGGAGAGGCG
GTTTGCGTATTGGGCGCTCTTCCGCTTCCTCGCTCACTGACTCGCTGCGCTCGGTCGTTCGGCTGCGGCG
AGCGGTATCAGCTCACTCAAAGGCGGTAATACGGTTATCCACAGAATCAGGGGATAACGCAGGAAAGAAC
ATGTGAGCAAAAGGCCAGCAAAAGGCCAGGAACCGTAAAAAGGCCGCGTTGCTGGCGTTTTTCCATAGGC
TCCGCCCCCCTGACGAGCATCACAAAAATCGACGCTCAAGTCAGAGGTGGCGAAACCCGACAGGACTATA
AAGATACCAGGCGTTTCCCCCTGGAAGCTCCCTCGTGCGCTCTCCTGTTCCGACCCTGCCGCTTACCGGA
TACCTGTCCGCCTTTCTCCCTTCGGGAAGCGTGGCGCTTTCTCATAGCTCACGCTGTAGGTATCTCAGTT
CGGTGTAGGTCGTTCGCTCCAAGCTGGGCTGTGTGCACGAACCCCCCGTTCAGCCCGACCGCTGCGCCTT
ATCCGGTAACTATCGTCTTGAGTCCAACCCGGTAAGACACGACTTATCGCCACTGGCAGCAGCCACTGGT
AACAGGATTAGCAGAGCGAGGTATGTAGGCGGTGCTACAGAGTTCTTGAAGTGGTGGCCTAACTACGGCT
ACACTAGAAGAACAGTATTTGGTATCTGCGCTCTGCTGAAGCCAGTTACCTTCGGAAAAAGAGTTGGTAG
CTCTTGATCCGGCAAACAAACCACCGCTGGTAGCGGTGGTTTTTTTGTTTGCAAGCAGCAGATTACGCGC
AGAAAAAAAGGATCTCAAGAAGATCCTTTGATCTTTTCTACGGGGTCTGACGCTCAGTGGAACGAAAACT
CACGTTAAGGGATTTTGGTCATGAGATTATCAAAAAGGATCTTCACCTAGATCCTTTTAAATTAAAAATG
AAGTTTTAAATCAATCTAAAGTATATATGAGTAAACTTGGTCTGACAGTTACCAATGCTTAATCAGTGAG
GCACCTATCTCAGCGATCTGTCTATTTCGTTCATCCATAGTTGCCTGACTCCCCGTCGTGTAGATAACTA
CGATACGGGAGGGCTTACCATCTGGCCCCAGTGCTGCAATGATACCGCGAGACCCACGCTCACCGGCTCC
AGATTTATCAGCAATAAACCAGCCAGCCGGAAGGGCCGAGCGCAGAAGTGGTCCTGCAACTTTATCCGCC
TCCATCCAGTCTATTAATTGTTGCCGGGAAGCTAGAGTAAGTAGTTCGCCAGTTAATAGTTTGCGCAACG
TTGTTGCCATTGCTACAGGCATCGTGGTGTCACGCTCGTCGTTTGGTATGGCTTCATTCAGCTCCGGTTC
CCAACGATCAAGGCGAGTTACATGATCCCCCATGTTGTGCAAAAAAGCGGTTAGCTCCTTCGGTCCTCCG
ATCGTTGTCAGAAGTAAGTTGGCCGCAGTGTTATCACTCATGGTTATGGCAGCACTGCATAATTCTCTTA
CTGTCATGCCATCCGTAAGATGCTTTTCTGTGACTGGTGAGTACTCAACCAAGTCATTCTGAGAATAGTG
TATGCGGCGACCGAGTTGCTCTTGCCCGGCGTCAATACGGGATAATACCGCGCCACATAGCAGAACTTTA
AAAGTGCTCATCATTGGAAAACGTTCTTCGGGGCGAAAACTCTCAAGGATCTTACCGCTGTTGAGATCCA
GTTCGATGTAACCCACTCGTGCACCCAACTGATCTTCAGCATCTTTTACTTTCACCAGCGTTTCTGGGTG
AGCAAAAACAGGAAGGCAAAATGCCGCAAAAAAGGGAATAAGGGCGACACGGAAATGTTGAATACTCATA
CTCTTCCTTTTTCAATATTATTGAAGCATTTATCAGGGTTATTGTCTCATGAGCGGATACATATTTGAAT
GTATTTAGAAAAATAAACAAATAGGGGTTCCGCGCACATTTCCCCGAAAAGTGCCACCTGACGTCGACGG
ATCGGGAGATCTCCCGATCCCCTATGGTGCACTCTCAGTACAATCTGCTCTGATGCCGCATAGTTAAGCC
AGTATCTGCTCCCTGCTTGTGTGTTGGAGGTCGCTGAGTAGTGCGCGAGCAAAATTTAAGCTACAACAAG
GCAAGGCTTGACCGACAATTGCATGAAGAATCTGCTTAGGGTTAGGCGTTTTGCGCTGCTTCGCGATGTA
CGGGCCAGATATACGCGTT
